Addgene plasmid #39849: pVenus_Lys-less-Cdc20 (1620)
Depositing lab: Jonathon Pines. Depositing organization: University of Cambridge. Publication: The APC/C maintains the spindle assembly checkpoint by targeting Cdc20 for destruction. Nilsson J, Yekezare M, Minshull J, Pines J. Nat Cell Biol. 2008 Dec . 10(12):1411-20. 10.1038/ncb1799 PubMed 18997788.
Backbone
  Vector backbone: pVenus-C1
  Backbone manufacturer: Pines lab
  Modifications to backbone: EYFP in pEYFP-C1 was swapped for Venus using AgeI and BsrGI.
  Vector type: Mammalian Expression
  Selectable markers: Neomycin (select with G418)
Growth in bacteria
  Bacterial resistance: Kanamycin, 50 μg/mL
  Growth temperature: 37°C
  Growth strain: DH5alpha
  Copy number: Unknown
Gene/Insert
  Gene/Insert name: Cdc20
  Species: H. sapiens (human)
  Mutation: Lys-less = all Lys converted to Arg
  Entrez Gene: CDC20 (a.k.a. CDC20A, OOMD14, OZEMA14, bA276H19.3, p55CDC)
  Tag / fusion protein: Venus (N terminal on backbone)
  Cloning method: Restriction Enzyme; 5′ cloning site EcoRI (not destroyed); 3′ cloning site BamHI (not destroyed)
  Sequencing primers: 5′ EGFP-C
Terms and licenses: Academic/Nonprofit Terms; Industry Terms: Not Available to Industry
Depositor comments: RNAi resistant Cdc20 that cannot be ubiquitinated.
How to cite: pVenus_Lys-less-Cdc20 (1620) was a gift from Jonathon Pines (Addgene plasmid # 39849 ; http://n2t.net/addgene:39849 ; RRID:Addgene_39849)
