[The description below was written by a language model from this plasmid's Addgene catalogue record.]
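Description:
pVenus_Lys-less-Cdc20 (1620) is a mammalian expression plasmid built on pVenus-C1, a derivative of pEYFP-C1 in which the EYFP coding sequence was exchanged for the brighter, faster-maturing yellow fluorescent protein Venus using AgeI and BsrGI. It is propagated in E. coli under kanamycin selection, and the same backbone provides neomycin resistance so that transfected mammalian cells can be selected with G418. The record does not state the promoter or the origins of replication, and no feature table is available to confirm them. Copy number is listed as unknown.

The insert is human CDC20, the mitotic co-activator of the anaphase-promoting complex/cyclosome (APC/C), cloned between EcoRI and BamHI sites that both remain intact. Because it sits downstream of the fluorescent protein in a C1-type vector, the product is an N-terminally Venus-tagged Cdc20 fusion. The coding sequence carries a "Lys-less" mutation set in which every lysine has been converted to arginine, removing the residues that normally accept ubiquitin while conserving positive charge. The depositor notes that this version cannot be ubiquitinated and is also resistant to RNAi.

These properties suit knockdown-and-rescue experiments. Endogenous Cdc20 can be depleted by RNAi and replaced with the fluorescent, non-ubiquitinatable form, whose level and localisation can be followed in live cells. The associated study concerns how APC/C-mediated destruction of Cdc20 maintains the spindle assembly checkpoint, so the construct serves to test what happens to checkpoint signalling when Cdc20 cannot be targeted for degradation.
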