>Addgene plasmid #39849 | pVenus_Lys-less-Cdc20 (1620) | depositor partial sequence | sequence record 50493 | Lys-less Cdc20 insert
ATGGCCCAATTTGCCTTTGAATCCGATCTTCATAGCCTCTTGCAACTCGACGCCCCTATTCCTAACGCCC
CTCCCGCCAGGTGGCAAAGGAGGGCTCGCGAGGCTGCCGGGCCTGCTCCTAGCCCTATGAGAGCTGCTAA
TAGGAGTCATTCTGCTGGGCGCACCCCCGGGAGGACACCCGGGCGGAGTTCCAGTAGGGTGCAAACAACC
CCCTCTAGGCCCGGTGGCGATAGGTACATTCCTCACAGGTCCGCCGCTCAAATGGAAGTCGCTTCTTTTC
TGCTCTCTCGCGAAAATCAAAGCGAGAATAGCCAAACCCCTACACGGAGAGAGCACCAACGCGCTTGGGC
CCTCAATCTCAATGGCTTCGACGTGGAAGAGGCTAGGATTTTGAGATTGTCCGGCCGGCCCCAGAACGCC
CCCGAAGGCTACCAAAATCGGCTCCGCGTGTTGTATTCTCAGCGCGCTACCCCCGGGAGTTCTAGGAGAA
CATGTAGGTATATCCCCAGTCTCCCCGATAGGATTCTCGACGCCCCCGAGATTAGGAACGATTACTATCT
CAATTTGGTCGACTGGTCCAGCGGCAACGTGCTCGCTGTCGCCCTCGATAATTCCGTCTATCTCTGGTCC
GCCTCTAGCGGCGATATTCTCCAATTGCTCCAGATGGAACAACCCGGCGAGTACATCAGTAGCGTCGCTT
GGATTCGAGAAGGGAATTATCTCGCCGTCGGGACATCTTCCGCCGAAGTCCAATTGTGGGACGTCCAACA
ACAACGAAGATTGAGGAACATGACATCCCATAGCGCTAGGGTCGGGAGTTTGTCTTGGAACTCTTACATT
CTCAGTTCCGGCAGCAGGAGCGGGCATATTCATCATCACGACGTGAGAGTGGCCGAGCATCACGTCGCTA
CCCTCTCCGGGCATTCTCAAGAGGTCTGCGGCCTCAGGTGGGCTCCCGACGGCAGGCACCTCGCTTCCGG
CGGCAACGACAATCTCGTGAACGTCTGGCCCTCTGCCCCCGGTGAAGGCGGGTGGGTGCCCCTCCAAACC
TTTACACAACACCAGGGCGCCGTGCGGGCTGTGGCCTGGTGCCCTTGGCAAAGTAACGTGCTCGCCACCG
GCGGAGGTACATCCGACAGGCATATCAGGATTTGGAACGTCTGTAGCGGCGCTTGCCTCTCCGCTGTCGA
CGCTCACAGTCAAGTCTGTAGTATTTTGTGGAGCCCTCACTATCGAGAATTGATTAGCGGGCACGGGTTC
GCCCAAAATCAATTGGTGATCTGGCGGTATCCCACAATGGCTCGCGTCGCCGAGTTGCGGGGCCATACCA
GTAGAGTGCTCTCCCTCACAATGTCTCCCGACGGCGCTACCGTCGCCAGTGCCGCTGCCGACGAAACACT
CCGCTTGTGGAGGTGCTTCGAACTCGATCCCGCCAGAAGAAGAGAAAGAGAACGAGCCTCCGCCGCTAGG
TCTTCTTTGATTCATCAGGGGATTAGGTAG
