>Addgene plasmid #39849 | pVenus_Lys-less-Cdc20 (1620) | addgene partial sequence | sequence record 52254 | EGFP-C 5'-CATGGTCCTGCTGGAGTTCGTG-3'
AGTCCGGACTCAGATCTCGAGCTCAAGCTTCGAATTCTATGGCCCAATTTGCCTTTGAATCCGATCTTCA
TAGCCTCTTGCAACTCGACGCCCCTATTCCTAACGCCCCTCCCGCCAGGTGGCAAAGGAGGGCTCGCGAG
GCTGCCGGGCCTGCTCCTAGCCCTATGAGAGCTGCTAATAGGAGTCATTCTGCTGGGCGCACCCCCGGGA
GGACACCCGGGCGGAGTTCCAGTAGGGTGCAAACAACCCCCTCTAGGCCCGGTGGCGATAGGTACATTCC
TCACAGGTCCGCCGCTCAAATGGAAGTCGCTTCTTTTCTGCTCTCTCGCGAAAATCAAAGCGAGAATAGC
CAAACCCCTACACGGAGAGAGCACCAACGCGCTTGGGCCCTCAATCTCAATGGCTTCGACGTGGAAGAGG
CTAGGATTTTGAGATTGTCCGGCCGGCCCCAGAACGCCCCCGAAGGCTACCAAAATCGGCTCCGCGTGTT
GTATTCTCAGCGCGCTACCCCCGGGAGTTCTAGGAGAACATGTAGGTATATCCCCAGTCTCCCCGATAGG
ATTCTCGACGCCCCCGAGATTAGGAACGATTACTATCTCAATTTGGTCGACTGGTCCAGCGGCAACGTGC
TCGCTGTCGCCCTCGATAATTCCGTCTATCTCTGGTCCGCCTCTAGCGGCGATATTCTCCAATTGCTCCA
