>Addgene plasmid #39849 | pVenus_Lys-less-Cdc20 (1620) | addgene partial sequence | sequence record 52256 | SV40pA-R 5'-GAAATTTGTGATGCTATTGC-3'
CTGCATAAACAAGTTAACAACAACAATTGCATTCATTTTATGTTTCAGGTTCAGGGGGAGGTGTGGGAGG
TTTTTTAAAGCAAGTAAAACCTCTACAAATGTGGTATGGCTGATTATGATCAGTTATCTAGATCCGGTGG
ATCCCTACCTAATCCCCTGATGAATCAAAGAAGACCTAGCGGCGGAGGCTCGTTCTCTTTCTCTTCTTCT
GGCGGGATCGAGTTCGAAGCACCTCCACAAGCGGAGTGTTTCGTCGGCAGCGGCACTGGCGACGGTAGCG
CCGTCGGGAGACATTGTGAGGGAGAGCACTCTACTGGTATGGCCCCGCAACTCGGCGACGCGAGCCATTG
TGGGATACCGCCAGATCACCAATTGATTTTGGGCGAACCCGTGCCCGCTAATCAATTCTCGATAGTGAGG
GCTCCACAAAATACTACAGACTTGACTGTGAGCGTCGACAGCGGAGAGGCAAGCGCCGCTACAGACGTTC
CAAATCCTGATATGCCTGTCGGATGTACCTCCGCCGGTGGCGAGCACGTTACTTTGCCAAGGGCACCAGG
CCACAGCCCGCACGGCGCCCTGGTGTTGCGTAAAGGTTTGGAGGGGCACCCACCCGCCTTCACCGGGGGC
AGAGGGCCAGACGTTCACGAGATTGTCGTTGCCGCCGGAAGCGAGGTGCCTGCCGTCGGGAGCCCACCTG
AGGCCGCAGACCTCTTGAGAATGCCCGGAGAGGGTAGCGACGTGATGCTCGGCCACTCTCACGTCGTGAT
GATGAATATGCCCGCTCCTGCTGCCGGAACTGAGAATGTAAGAGTTCCAAGACAAACTCCCGACCCTAGC
GCTAT
