>Addgene plasmid #39849 | pVenus_Lys-less-Cdc20 (1620) | addgene partial sequence | sequence record 164083 | CMV-F 5'-CGCAAATGGGCGGTAGGCGTG-3'
AGCTGGTTTAGTGAACCGTCAGATCCGCTAGCGCTACCGGTCGCCACCATGGTGAGCAAGGGCGAGGAGC
TGTTCACCGGGGTGGTGCCCATCCTGGTCGAGCTGGACGGCGACGTAAACGGCCACAAGTTCAGCGTGTC
CGGCGAGGGCGAGGGCGATGCCACCTACGGCAAGCTGACCCTGAAGCTGATCTGCACCACCGGCAAGCTG
CCCGTGCCCTGGCCCACCCTCGTGACCACTCTGGGCTACGGCCTACAGTGCTTCGCCCGCTACCCCGACC
ACATGAAGCAGCACGACTTCTTCAAGTCCGCCATGCCCGAAGGCTACGTCCAGGAGCGCACCATCTTCTT
CAAGGACGACGGCAACTACAAGACCCGCGCCGAGGTGAAGTTCGAGGGCGACACCCTGGTGAACCGCATC
GAGCTGAAGGGCATCGACTTCAAGGAGGACGGCAACATCCTGGGGCACAAGCTGGAGTACAACTACAACA
GCCACAACGTCTATATCACCGCCGACAAGCAGAAGAACGGCATCAAGGCCAACTTCAAGATCCGCCACAA
CATCGAGGACGGCGGCGTGCAGCTCGCCGACCACTACCAGCAGAACACCCCCATCGGCGACGGCCCCGTG
CTGCTGCCCGACAACCACTACCTGAGCTACCAGTCCGCCCTGAGCAAAGACCCCAACGAGAAGCGCGATC
ACATGGTCCTGCTGGAGTTCGTGACCGCCGCCGGGATCACTCTCGGCATGGACGAGCTGTACAAGTCCGG
ACTCAGATCTCGAGCTCAAGCTTCGAATTCTATGGCCCAATTTGCCTTTGAATCCGATCTTCATAGCCTC
TTGCA
